>Addgene plasmid #235645 | pOPINK-CAPN15 NZF2 (34-72) | addgene full sequence | sequence record 472918 | Addgene NGS Result
GAGCTGAATTACATTCCCAACCGCGTGGCACAACAACTGGCGGGCAAACAGTCGTTGCTGATTGGCGTTG
CCACCTCCAGTCTGGCCCTGCACGCGCCGTCGCAAATTGTCGCGGCGATTAAATCTCGCGCCGATCAACT
GGGTGCCAGCGTGGTGGTGTCGATGGTAGAACGAAGCGGCGTCGAAGCCTGTAAAGCGGCGGTGCACAAT
CTTCTCGCGCAACGCGTCAGTGGGCTGATCATTAACTATCCGCTGGATGACCAGGATGCCATTGCTGTGG
AAGCTGCCTGCACTAATGTTCCGGCGTTATTTCTTGATGTCTCTGACCAGACACCCATCAACAGTATTAT
TTTCTCCCATGAAGACGGTACGCGACTGGGCGTGGAGCATCTGGTCGCATTGGGTCACCAGCAAATCGCG
CTGTTAGCGGGCCCATTAAGTTCTGTCTCGGCGCGTCTGCGTCTGGCTGGCTGGCATAAATATCTCACTC
GCAATCAAATTCAGCCGATAGCGGAACGGGAAGGCGACTGGAGTGCCATGTCCGGTTTTCAACAAACCAT
GCAAATGCTGAATGAGGGCATCGTTCCCACTGCGATGCTGGTTGCCAACGATCAGATGGCGCTGGGCGCA
ATGCGCGCCATTACCGAGTCCGGGCTGCGCGTTGGTGCGGATATCTCGGTAGTGGGATACGACGATACCG
AAGACAGCTCATGTTATATCCCGCCGTTAACCACCATCAAACAGGATTTTCGCCTGCTGGGGCAAACCAG
CGTGGACCGCTTGCTGCAACTCTCTCAGGGCCAGGCGGTGAAGGGCAATCAGCTGTTGCCCGTCTCACTG
GTGAAAAGAAAAACCACCCTGGCGCCCAATACGCAAACCGCCTCTCCCCGCGCGTTGGCCGATTCATTAA
TGCAGCTGGCACGACAGGTTTCCCGACTGGAAAGCGGGCAGTGAGCGCAACGCAATTAATGTAAGTTAGC
TCACTCATTAGGCACCGGGATCTCGACCGATGCCCTTGAGAGCCTTCAACCCAGTCAGCTCCTTCCGGTG
GGCGCGGGGCATGACTATCGTCGCCGCACTTATGACTGTCTTCTTTATCATGCAACTCGTAGGACAGGTG
CCGGCAGCGCTCTGGGTCATTTTCGGCGAGGACCGCTTTCGCTGGAGCGCGACGATGATCGGCCTGTCGC
TTGCGGTATTCGGAATCTTGCACGCCCTCGCTCAAGCCTTCGTCACTGGTCCCGCCACCAAACGTTTCGG
CGAGAAGCAGGCCATTATCGCCGGCATGGCGGCCCCACGGGTGCGCATGATCGTGCTCCTGTCGTTGAGG
ACCCGGCTAGGCTGGCGGGGTTGCCTTACTGGTTAGCAGAATGAATCACCGATACGCGAGCGAACGTGAA
GCGACTGCTGCTGCAAAACGTCTGCGACCTGAGCAACAACATGAATGGTCTTCGGTTTCCGTGTTTCGTA
AAGTCTGGAAACGCGGAAGTCAGCGCCCTGCACCATTATGTTCCGGATCTGCATCGCAGGATGCTGCTGG
CTACCCTGTGGAACACCTACATCTGTATTAACGAAGCGCTGGCATTGACCCTGAGTGATTTTTCTCTGGT
CCCGCCGCATCCATACCGCCAGTTGTTTACCCTCACAACGTTCCAGTAACCGGGCATGTTCATCATCAGT
AACCCGTATCGTGAGCATCCTCTCTCGTTTCATCGGTATCATTACCCCCATGAACAGAAATCCCCCTTAC
ACGGAGGCATCAGTGACCAAACAGGAAAAAACCGCCCTTAACATGGCCCGCTTTATCAGAAGCCAGACAT
TAACGCTTCTGGAGAAACTCAACGAGCTGGACGCGGATGAACAGGCAGACATCTGTGAATCGCTTCACGA
CCACGCTGATGAGCTTTACCGCAGCTGCCTCGCGCGTTTCGGTGATGACGGTGAAAACCTCTGACACATG
CAGCTCCCGGAGACGGTCACAGCTTGTCTGTAAGCGGATGCCGGGAGCAGACAAGCCCGTCAGGGCGCGT
CAGCGGGTGTTGGCGGGTGTCGGGGCGCAGCCATGACCCAGTCACGTAGCGATAGCGGAGTGTATACTGG
CTTAACTATGCGGCATCAGAGCAGATTGTACTGAGAGTGCACCATTGCGGTGTGAAATACCGCACAGATG
CGTAAGGAGAAAATACCGCATCAGGCGCTCTTCCGCTTCCTCGCTCACTGACTCGCTGCGCTCGGTCGTT
CGGCTGCGGCGAGCGGTATCAGCTCACTCAAAGGCGGTAATACGGTTATCCACAGAATCAGGGGATAACG
CAGGAAAGAACATGTGAGCAAAAGGCCAGCAAAAGGCCAGGAACCGTAAAAAGGCCGCGTTGCTGGCGTT
TTTCCATAGGCTCCGCCCCCCTGACGAGCATCACAAAAATCGACGCTCAAGTCAGAGGTGGCGAAACCCG
ACAGGACTATAAAGATACCAGGCGTTTCCCCCTGGAAGCTCCCTCGTGCGCTCTCCTGTTCCGACCCTGC
CGCTTACCGGATACCTGTCCGCCTTTCTCCCTTCGGGAAGCGTGGCGCTTTCTCATAGCTCACGCTGTAG
GTATCTCAGTTCGGTGTAGGTCGTTCGCTCCAAGCTGGGCTGTGTGCACGAACCCCCCGTTCAGCCCGAC
CGCTGCGCCTTATCCGGTAACTATCGTCTTGAGTCCAACCCGGTAAGACACGACTTATCGCCACTGGCAG
CAGCCACTGGTAACAGGATTAGCAGAGCGAGGTATGTAGGCGGTGCTACAGAGTTCTTGAAGTGGTGGCC
TAACTACGGCTACACTAGAAGGACAGTATTTGGTATCTGCGCTCTGCTGAAGCCAGTTACCTTCGGAAAA
AGAGTTGGTAGCTCTTGATCCGGCAAACAAACCACCGCTGGTAGCGGTGGTTTTTTTGTTTGCAAGCAGC
AGATTACGCGCAGAAAAAAAGGATCTCAAGAAGATCCTTTGATCTTTTCTACGGGGTCTGACGCTCAGTG
GAACGAAAACTCACGTTAAGGGATTTTGGTCATGAACAATAAAACTGTCTGCTTACATAAACAGTAATAC
AAGGGGTGTTATGAGCCATATTCAACGGGAAACGTCTTGCTCTAGGCCGCGATTAAATTCCAACATGGAT
GCTGATTTATATGGGTATAAATGGGCTCGCGATAATGTCGGGCAATCAGGTGCGACAATCTATCGATTGT
ATGGGAAGCCCGATGCGCCAGAGTTGTTTCTGAAACATGGCAAAGGTAGCGTTGCCAATGATGTTACAGA
TGAGATGGTCAGACTAAACTGGCTGACGGAATTTATGCCTCTTCCGACCATCAAGCATTTTATCCGTACT
CCTGATGATGCATGGTTACTCACCACTGCGATCCCCGGGAAAACAGCATTCCAGGTATTAGAAGAATATC
CTGATTCAGGTGAAAATATTGTTGATGCGCTGGCAGTGTTCCTGCGCCGGTTGCATTCGATTCCTGTTTG
TAATTGTCCTTTTAACAGCGATCGCGTATTTCGTCTCGCTCAGGCGCAATCACGAATGAATAACGGTTTG
GTTGATGCGAGTGATTTTGATGACGAGCGTAATGGCTGGCCTGTTGAACAAGTCTGGAAAGAAATGCATA
AACTTTTGCCATTCTCACCGGATTCAGTCGTCACTCATGGTGATTTCTCACTTGATAACCTTATTTTTGA
CGAGGGGAAATTAATAGGTTGTATTGATGTTGGACGAGTCGGAATCGCAGACCGATACCAGGATCTTGCC
ATCCTATGGAACTGCCTCGGTGAGTTTTCTCCTTCATTACAGAAACGGCTTTTTCAAAAATATGGTATTG
ATAATCCTGATATGAATAAATTGCAGTTTCATTTGATGCTCGATGAGTTTTTCTAAGAATTAATTCATGA
GCGGATACATATTTGAATGTATTTAGAAAAATAAACAAATAGGGGTTCCGCGCACATTTCCCCGAAAAGT
GCCACCTAAATTGTAAGCGTTAATATTTTGTTAAAATTCGCGTTAAATTTTTGTTAAATCAGCTCATTTT
TTAACCAATAGGCCGAAATCGGCAAAATCCCTTATAAATCAAAAGAATAGACCGAGATAGGGT
[37 nt withheld, positions 4124-4160]
AAAGAACGTGGACTCCAACGTCAAAGG
[49 nt withheld, positions 4188-4236]
T
[91 nt withheld, positions 4238-4328]
G
[124 nt withheld, positions 4330-4453]
CCCATTCGCCAATCCGGATATAGTTCCTCCTTTCAGCAAAAAACCCCTCAAGACCCGTTTAGAGGCCCCA
AGGGGTTATGCTAGTTATTGCTCAGCGGTGGCAGCAGCCAACTCAGCTTCCTTTCGGGCTTTGTTAGCAG
CCGGATCTCAGTGGTGGTGGTGGTGGTGTTTAAATGGTCTAGAAAGCTTTACGCAGGCTCCGGGGTGAAG
CCGCACACCTCGCAGGCCTCCTTGCCCAGGAAGTTGCGGAAGGTGCAGCGGGCGCAGGGCCATTTCTGCT
CCTCCACGCTGAGCCGCAGGATGTGGTTGAGGTCCGGGCCCTGAAACAGAACTTCCAGACCGCTGCTCAG
ATCCGATTTTGGAGGATGGTCGCCACCACCAAACGTGGCTTGCCAGCCCTGCAAAGGCCATGCTATATAC
TTGCTGGATTTCAAGTACTTATCAATTTGTGGGATAGCTTCAATACGTTTTTTAAAACAAACTAATTTTG
GGAACGCATCCAGGCACATTGGGTCCATGTATAAAACAACATCAAGAGCGTCATACAACATGAAGTCAGG
ATGGGTTACATGATCACCATTTAAATATGTTTTATGACATAAACGATCTTCGAACATTTTCAGCATTTCA
GGTAGCTTGCTAAGAAAATCAACTTTGAGAGTTTCAAAGTCTTTACTATATGCAATTCTCGAAACACCGT
ATCTAATATCCAAAACCGCTCCTTCAAGCATTGAAATCTCTGCACGCTCTTTTGGACAACCACCCAACAT
GTTGTGCTTGTCAGCTATATAACGTATGATGGCCATAGACTGTGTTAATTTAACATCACCATCAATATAA
TAAGGAAGATTGGGAAACTCCAAACCCAATTCAAACTTTTTGTTTCGCCATTTATCACCTTCATCGCGCT
CATACAAATGCTCTTCATATTTTTCTTCAAGATATTCCAAAAGAAGTCGAGTGGGTTGCACAAGGCCCTT
AATTTTCCAATAACCTAGTATAGGGGACATGTGATGGTGATGGTGATGTGCCATGGTATATCTCCTTCTT
AAAGTTAAACAAAATTATTTCTAGAGGGGAATTGTTATCCGCTCACAATTCCCCTATAGTGAGTCGTATT
AATTTCGCGGGATCGAGATCTCGATCCTCTACGCCGGACGCATCGTGGCCGGCATCACCGGCGCCACAGG
TGCGGTTGCTGGCGCCTATATCGCCGACATCACCGATGGGGAAGATCGGGCTCGCCACTTCGGGCTCATG
AGCGCTTGTTTCGGCGTGGGTATGGTGGCAGGCCCCGTGGCCGGGGGACTGTTGGGCGCCATCTCCTTGC
ATGCACCATTCCTTGCGGCGGCGGTGCTCAACGGCCTCAACCTACTACTGGGCTGCTTCCTAATGCAGGA
GTCGCATAAGGGAGAGCGTCGAGATCCCGGACACCATCGAATGGCGCAAAACCTTTCGCGGTATGGCATG
ATAGCGCCCGGAAGAGAGTCAATTCAGGGTGGTGAATGTGAAACCAGTAACGTTATACGATGTCGCAGAG
TATGCCGGTGTCTCTTATCAGACCGTTTCCCGCGTGGTGAACCAGGCCAGCCACGTTTCTGCGAAAACGC
GGGAAAAAGTGGAAGCGGCGATGGCG
Features (pLannotate 1.2.2; 20 found; start..end, strand, type, name):
    967..988     +  protein_bind   CAP binding site: CAP binding activates transcription in the presence of cAMP. E. coli catabolite activator protein
   1003..1294    +  CDS            TcR (fragment): tetracycline efflux protein; tet; confers resistance to tetracycline
   1366..1746    -  CDS            YPB1_ECOLX: Protein predicted: Swiss-Prot protein existence level 4. From Escherichia coli.
   1763..1954    +  CDS            rop: Rop protein, which maintains plasmids at low copy number; rop
   2056..2195    +  misc_feature   bom: basis of mobility region from pBR322
   2381..2969    -  rep_origin     ori: high-copy-number ColE1/pMB1/pBR322/pUC origin of replication
   3091..3906    +  CDS            KanR: aminoglycoside phosphotransferase; aph(3')-Ia; confers resistance to kanamycin in bacteria or G418 (Geneticin®) in eukaryotes
   3915..3972    -  promoter       AmpR promoter (fragment): bla
   4025..4453    -  rep_origin     f1 ori (sequence partly withheld): f1 bacteriophage origin of replication; arrow indicates direction of (+) strand synthesis
   4490..4537    -  terminator     T7 terminator: transcription terminator for bacteriophage T7 RNA polymerase
   4545..4594    -  CDS            SET1 (fragment): solubility-enhancement tag derived from T7 phage gene 10B
   4604..4621    -  CDS            9xHis (fragment): 9xHis affinity tag
   4810..5463    -  CDS            GST26_SCHJA: Experimental evidence at protein level: Swiss-Prot protein existence level 1. GST isoenzymes appear to play a central role in the parasite detoxification system. Other functions are also suspected including a role in increasing the solubility of haematin in the parasite gut. From Schistosoma japonicum (Blood fluke).
   5464..5481    -  CDS            7xHis (fragment): 6xHis affinity tag
   5494..5516    -  RBS            RBS: efficient ribosome binding site from bacteriophage T7 gene 10 (Olins and Rangwala, 1989)
   5531..5555    -  protein_bind   lac operator: The lac repressor binds to the lac operator to inhibit transcription in E. coli. This inhibition can be relieved by adding lactose or isopropyl-β-D-thiogalactopyranoside (IPTG). lac repressor encoded by lacI
   5556..5574    -  promoter       T7 promoter: promoter for bacteriophage T7 RNA polymerase
   5596..5875    +  CDS            TcR (fragment): tetracycline efflux protein; tet; confers resistance to tetracycline
   5883..5960    +  promoter       lacI promoter: lacI
   5961..954     +  CDS            lacI (across the origin): lac repressor; lacI; The lac repressor binds to the lac operator to inhibit transcription in E. coli. This inhibition can be relieved by adding lactose or isopropyl-β-D-thiogalactopyranoside (IPTG).
