[The description below was written by a language model from this plasmid's Addgene catalogue record and pLannotate feature annotations shown in this document.]
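Description:
pOPINK-CAPN15 NZF2 (34-72) is a bacterial expression plasmid built on the pOPIN-K backbone for producing a short fragment of human CAPN15 (also known as SOLH), residues 34–72, corresponding to its second NZF zinc-finger domain. The 6,089 nt plasmid is maintained in E. coli through a ColE1/pMB1-type origin accompanied by the rop gene and the pBR322 bom region, consistent with the low copy number given in the record, and is selected with kanamycin via an aminoglycoside phosphotransferase gene. An f1 phage origin is also present, along with remnant fragments of a tetracycline resistance gene and an AmpR promoter that appear to be backbone leftovers rather than functional markers.

The expression cassette is a pET-style arrangement: a T7 promoter immediately followed by a lac operator, the T7 gene 10 ribosome binding site, and a T7 terminator downstream, with a plasmid-borne lacI gene under its own promoter supplying repressor. Transcription therefore depends on a host providing T7 RNA polymerase and is inducible with IPTG. The open reading frame begins with a 6xHis tag fused to Schistosoma japonicum glutathione S-transferase, followed, according to the catalogue entry, by a 3C protease cleavage site and the CAPN15 NZF2 insert. The insert itself is not annotated in the feature table but would lie in the unannotated gap downstream of GST. A further His-tag fragment and a short tag-like fragment are annotated before the terminator; whether they are translated is not clear from the record. The dual tag permits nickel or glutathione affinity purification with subsequent tag removal. The associated publication concerns linkage and substrate specificity in ubiquitin-binding domains, suggesting use of the purified domain in such studies.
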