Addgene plasmid #235645: pOPINK-CAPN15 NZF2 (34-72)
Purpose: Bacterial expression of human CAPN15 NZF2 (34-72)
Depositing lab: David Komander. Depositing organization: Walter and Eliza Hall Institute of Medical Research. Publication: Secondary interactions in ubiquitin-binding domains achieve linkage or substrate specificity. Michel MA, Scutts S, Komander D. Cell Rep. 2024 Aug 27;43(8):114545. doi: 10.1016/j.celrep.2024.114545. Epub 2024 Jul 23. PubMed 39052481.
Backbone
  Vector backbone: pOPIN-K
  Vector type: Bacterial Expression
Growth in bacteria
  Bacterial resistance: Kanamycin, 50 μg/mL
  Growth temperature: 37°C
  Growth strain: DH5alpha
  Copy number: Low Copy
Gene/Insert
  Gene/Insert name: CAPN15 NZF2
  Species: H. sapiens (human)
  Mutation: aa 34-72 only
  Entrez Gene: CAPN15 (a.k.a. SOLH)
  Promoter: T7
  Tag / fusion protein: 6xHis-GST-3c (N terminal on backbone)
  Cloning method: Other
Terms and licenses: Academic/Nonprofit Terms; Industry Terms: Not Available to Industry
How to cite: pOPINK-CAPN15 NZF2 (34-72) was a gift from David Komander (Addgene plasmid # 235645 ; http://n2t.net/addgene:235645 ; RRID:Addgene_235645)
