>Addgene plasmid #235645 | pOPINK-CAPN15 NZF2 (34-72) | depositor partial sequence | sequence record 463593 | pOPINK-CAPN15 NZF2 (34-72) sequence 1344 bps
NNNNNAAGGGGNANNCNCTTNGGGCTNNTNACGCCGGATCTCAGTGGTGGTGGTGGTGGTGTTTAATGGT
CTAGAAAGCTTTACGCAGGCTCCGGGGTGAAGCCGCACACCTCGCAGGCCTCCTTGCCCAGGAAGTTGCG
GAAGGTGCAGCGGGCGCAGGGCCATTTCTGCTCCTCCACGCTGAGCCGCAGGATGTGGTTGAGGTCCGGG
CCCTGAAACAGAACTTCCAGACCGCTGCTCAGATCCGATTTTGGAGGATGGTCGCCACCACCAAACGTGG
CTTGCCAGCCCTGCAAAGGCCATGCTATATACTTGCTGGATTTCAAGTACTTATCAATTTGTGGGATAGC
TTCAATACGTTTTTTAAAACAAACTAATTTTGGGAACGCATCCAGGCACATTGGGTCCATGTATAAAACA
ACATCAAGAGCGTCATACAACATGAAGTCAGGATGGGTTACATGATCACCATTTAAATATGTTTTATGAC
ATAAACGATCTTCGAACATTTTCAGCATTTCAGGTAGCTTGCTAAGAAAATCAACTTTGAGAGTTTCAAA
GTCTTTACTATATGCAATTCTCGAAACACCGTATCTAATATCCAAAACCGCTCCTTCAAGCATTGAAATC
TCTGCACGCTCTTTTGGACAACCACCCAACATGTTGTGCTTGTCAGCTATATAACGTATGATGGCCATAG
ACTGTGTTAATTTAACATCACCATCAATATAATAAGGAAGATTGGGAAACTCCAAACCCAATTCAAACTT
TTTGTTTCGCCATTTATCACCTTCATCGCGCTCATACAAATGCTCTTCATATTTTTCTTCAAGATATTCC
AAAAGAAGTCGAGTGGGTTGCACAAGGCCCTTAATTTTCCAATAACCTAGTATAGGGGACATGTGATGGT
GATGGTGATGTGCCATGGTATATCTCCTTCTTAAAGTTAAACAAAATTATTTCTAGAGGGGAATTGTTAT
CCGCTCACAATTCCCCTATAGTGAGTCGTATTAATTTCGCGGGATCGAGATCTCGATCCTCTACGCCGGA
CGCATCGTGGCCGGCATCACCGGCGCCACAGGTGCGGTTGCTGGCGCCTATATCGCCGACATCACCGATG
GGGAAGATCGGGCTCGCCACTTCGGGCTCATGAACGCTTGTTTCGGCGTGGGTATGGTGGCAGGCCCCGT
GGCCGGGGGACTGTTGGGCGCCATCTCCTTGGATGGCCCATTCCTTGGGGGGGNGNNGGTNAACGGCCTC
AACCTAATACTGGNNNNGCTTCCTAATGCAGGANTCCNATAAGGGAAANCGTCCNNNNCCCGGAACCCTC
CAANGGGNNAAANC
